>Addgene plasmid #85083 | pPdR | depositor full sequence | sequence record 163999 | pPdR sequence 6602 bps
TGGCGAATGGG
[124 nt withheld, positions 12-135]
C
[91 nt withheld, positions 137-227]
A
[49 nt withheld, positions 229-277]
CCTTTGACGTTGGAGTCCACGTTCTTT
[37 nt withheld, positions 305-341]
ACCCTATCTCGGTCTATTCTTTTGATTTATAAGGGATTTTGCCGATTTCGGCCTATTGGTTAAAAAATGA
GCTGATTTAACAAAAATTTAACGCGAATTTTAACAAAATATTAACGTTTACAATTTCAGGTGGCACTTTT
CGGGGAAATGTGCGCGGAACCCCTATTTGTTTATTTTTCTAAATACATTCAAATATGTATCCGCTCATGA
ATTAATTCTTAGAAAAACTCATCGAGCATCAAATGAAACTGCAATTTATTCATATCAGGATTATCAATAC
CATATTTTTGAAAAAGCCGTTTCTGTAATGAAGGAGAAAACTCACCGAGGCAGTTCCATAGGATGGCAAG
ATCCTGGTATCGGTCTGCGATTCCGACTCGTCCAACATCAATACAACCTATTAATTTCCCCTCGTCAAAA
ATAAGGTTATCAAGTGAGAAATCACCATGAGTGACGACTGAATCCGGTGAGAATGGCAAAAGTTTATGCA
TTTCTTTCCAGACTTGTTCAACAGGCCAGCCATTACGCTCGTCATCAAAATCACTCGCATCAACCAAACC
GTTATTCATTCGTGATTGCGCCTGAGCGAGACGAAATACGCGATCGCTGTTAAAAGGACAATTACAAACA
GGAATCGAATGCAACCGGCGCAGGAACACTGCCAGCGCATCAACAATATTTTCACCTGAATCAGGATATT
CTTCTAATACCTGGAATGCTGTTTTCCCGGGGATCGCAGTGGTGAGTAACCATGCATCATCAGGAGTACG
GATAAAATGCTTGATGGTCGGAAGAGGCATAAATTCCGTCAGCCAGTTTAGTCTGACCATCTCATCTGTA
ACATCATTGGCAACGCTACCTTTGCCATGTTTCAGAAACAACTCTGGCGCATCGGGCTTCCCATACAATC
GATAGATTGTCGCACCTGATTGCCCGACATTATCGCGAGCCCATTTATACCCATATAAATCAGCATCCAT
GTTGGAATTTAATCGCGGCCTAGAGCAAGACGTTTCCCGTTGAATATGGCTCATAACACCCCTTGTATTA
CTGTTTATGTAAGCAGACAGTTTTATTGTTCATGACCAAAATCCCTTAACGTGAGTTTTCGTTCCACTGA
GCGTCAGACCCCGTAGAAAAGATCAAAGGATCTTCTTGAGATCCTTTTTTTCTGCGCGTAATCTGCTGCT
TGCAAACAAAAAAACCACCGCTACCAGCGGTGGTTTGTTTGCCGGATCAAGAGCTACCAACTCTTTTTCC
GAAGGTAACTGGCTTCAGCAGAGCGCAGATACCAAATACTGTCCTTCTAGTGTAGCCGTAGTTAGGCCAC
CACTTCAAGAACTCTGTAGCACCGCCTACATACCTCGCTCTGCTAATCCTGTTACCAGTGGCTGCTGCCA
GTGGCGATAAGTCGTGTCTTACCGGGTTGGACTCAAGACGATAGTTACCGGATAAGGCGCAGCGGTCGGG
CTGAACGGGGGGTTCGTGCACACAGCCCAGCTTGGAGCGAACGACCTACACCGAACTGAGATACCTACAG
CGTGAGCTATGAGAAAGCGCCACGCTTCCCGAAGGGAGAAAGGCGGACAGGTATCCGGTAAGCGGCAGGG
TCGGAACAGGAGAGCGCACGAGGGAGCTTCCAGGGGGAAACGCCTGGTATCTTTATAGTCCTGTCGGGTT
TCGCCACCTCTGACTTGAGCGTCGATTTTTGTGATGCTCGTCAGGGGGGCGGAGCCTATGGAAAAACGCC
AGCAACGCGGCCTTTTTACGGTTCCTGGCCTTTTGCTGGCCTTTTGCTCACATGTTCTTTCCTGCGTTAT
CCCCTGATTCTGTGGATAACCGTATTACCGCCTTTGAGTGAGCTGATACCGCTCGCCGCAGCCGAACGAC
CGAGCGCAGCGAGTCAGTGAGCGAGGAAGCGGAAGAGCGCCTGATGCGGTATTTTCTCCTTACGCATCTG
TGCGGTATTTCACACCGCATATATGGTGCACTCTCAGTACAATCTGCTCTGATGCCGCATAGTTAAGCCA
GTATACACTCCGCTATCGCTACGTGACTGGGTCATGGCTGCGCCCCGACACCCGCCAACACCCGCTGACG
CGCCCTGACGGGCTTGTCTGCTCCCGGCATCCGCTTACAGACAAGCTGTGACCGTCTCCGGGAGCTGCAT
GTGTCAGAGGTTTTCACCGTCATCACCGAAACGCGCGAGGCAGCTGCGGTAAAGCTCATCAGCGTGGTCG
TGAAGCGATTCACAGATGTCTGCCTGTTCATCCGCGTCCAGCTCGTTGAGTTTCTCCAGAAGCGTTAATG
TCTGGCTTCTGATAAAGCGGGCCATGTTAAGGGCGGTTTTTTCCTGTTTGGTCACTGATGCCTCCGTGTA
AGGGGGATTTCTGTTCATGGGGGTAATGATACCGATGAAACGAGAGAGGATGCTCACGATACGGGTTACT
GATGATGAACATGCCCGGTTACTGGAACGTTGTGAGGGTAAACAACTGGCGGTATGGATGCGGCGGGACC
AGAGAAAAATCACTCAGGGTCAATGCCAGCGCTTCGTTAATACAGATGTAGGTGTTCCACAGGGTAGCCA
GCAGCATCCTGCGATGCAGATCCGGAACATAATGGTGCAGGGCGCTGACTTCCGCGTTTCCAGACTTTAC
GAAACACGGAAACCGAAGACCATTCATGTTGTTGCTCAGGTCGCAGACGTTTTGCAGCAGCAGTCGCTTC
ACGTTCGCTCGCGTATCGGTGATTCATTCTGCTAACCAGTAAGGCAACCCCGCCAGCCTAGCCGGGTCCT
CAACGACAGGAGCACGATCATGCGCACCCGTGGGGCCGCCATGCCGGCGATAATGGCCTGCTTCTCGCCG
AAACGTTTGGTGGCGGGACCAGTGACGAAGGCTTGAGCGAGGGCGTGCAAGATTCCGAATACCGCAAGCG
ACAGGCCGATCATCGTCGCGCTCCAGCGAAAGCGGTCCTCGCCGAAAATGACCCAGAGCGCTGCCGGCAC
CTGTCCTACGAGTTGCATGATAAAGAAGACAGTCATAAGTGCGGCGACGATAGTCATGCCCCGCGCCCAC
CGGAAGGAGCTGACTGGGTTGAAGGCTCTCAAGGGCATCGGTCGAGATCCCGGTGCCTAATGAGTGAGCT
AACTTACATTAATTGCGTTGCGCTCACTGCCCGCTTTCCAGTCGGGAAACCTGTCGTGCCAGCTGCATTA
ATGAATCGGCCAACGCGCGGGGAGAGGCGGTTTGCGTATTGGGCGCCAGGGTGGTTTTTCTTTTCACCAG
TGAGACGGGCAACAGCTGATTGCCCTTCACCGCCTGGCCCTGAGAGAGTTGCAGCAAGCGGTCCACGCTG
GTTTGCCCCAGCAGGCGAAAATCCTGTTTGATGGTGGTTAACGGCGGGATATAACATGAGCTGTCTTCGG
TATCGTCGTATCCCACTACCGAGATATCCGCACCAACGCGCAGCCCGGACTCGGTAATGGCGCGCATTGC
GCCCAGCGCCATCTGATCGTTGGCAACCAGCATCGCAGTGGGAACGATGCCCTCATTCAGCATTTGCATG
GTTTGTTGAAAACCGGACATGGCACTCCAGTCGCCTTCCCGTTCCGCTATCGGCTGAATTTGATTGCGAG
TGAGATATTTATGCCAGCCAGCCAGACGCAGACGCGCCGAGACAGAACTTAATGGGCCCGCTAACAGCGC
GATTTGCTGGTGACCCAATGCGACCAGATGCTCCACGCCCAGTCGCGTACCGTCTTCATGGGAGAAAATA
ATACTGTTGATGGGTGTCTGGTCAGAGACATCAAGAAATAACGCCGGAACATTAGTGCAGGCAGCTTCCA
CAGCAATGGCATCCTGGTCATCCAGCGGATAGTTAATGATCAGCCCACTGACGCGTTGCGCGAGAAGATT
GTGCACCGCCGCTTTACAGGCTTCGACGCCGCTTCGTTCTACCATCGACACCACCACGCTGGCACCCAGT
TGATCGGCGCGAGATTTAATCGCCGCGACAATTTGCGACGGCGCGTGCAGGGCCAGACTGGAGGTGGCAA
CGCCAATCAGCAACGACTGTTTGCCCGCCAGTTGTTGTGCCACGCGGTTGGGAATGTAATTCAGCTCCGC
CATCGCCGCTTCCACTTTTTCCCGCGTTTTCGCAGAAACGTGGCTGGCCTGGTTCACCACGCGGGAAACG
GTCTGATAAGAGACACCGGCATACTCTGCGACATCGTATAACGTTACTGGTTTCACATTCACCACCCTGA
ATTGACTCTCTTCCGGGCGCTATCATGCCATACCGCGAAAGGTTTTGCGCCATTCGATGGTGTCCGGGAT
CTCGACGCTCTCCCTTATGCGACTCCTGCATTAGGAAGCAGCCCAGTAGTAGGTTGAGGCCGTTGAGCAC
CGCCGCCGCAAGGAATGGTGCATGCAAGGAGATGGCGCCCAACAGTCCCCCGGCCACGGGGCCTGCCACC
ATACCCACGCCGAAACAAGCGCTCATGAGCCCGAAGTGGCGAGCCCGATCTTCCCCATCGGTGATGTCGG
CGATATAGGCGCCAGCAACCGCACCTGTGGCGCCGGTGATGCCGGCCACGATGCGTCCGGCGTAGAGGAT
CGAGATCTCGATCCCGCGAAATTAATACGACTCACTATAGGGGAATTGTGAGCGGATAACAATTCCCCTC
TAGAAATAATTTTGTTTAACTTTAAGAAGGAGATATACCATGGGCAGCAGCCATCATCATCATCATCACA
GCAGCGGCCTGGTGCCGCGCGGCAGCCATATGAACGCAAACGACAACGTGGTGATTGTTGGCACTGGTCT
GGCTGGCGTTGAAGTTGCGTTTGGTCTGCGTGCAAGCGGCTGGGAAGGTAACATCCGCCTGGTGGGTGAT
GCGACTGTTATTCCGCACCACCTGCCGCCGCTGTCTAAAGCGTACCTGGCGGGCAAGGCGACTGCGGAGT
CTCTGTACCTGCGCACTCCGGATGCTTACGCGGCTCAGAACATCCAGCTGCTGGGCGGTACCCAGGTTAC
CGCGATTAACCGTGACCGTCAGCAGGTGATTCTGTCTGATGGCCGTGCACTGGATTATGATCGTCTGGTG
CTGGCAACTGGCGGTCGTCCGCGTCCGCTGCCGGTGGCTAGCGGCGCTGTTGGTAAAGCAAACAACTTCC
GTTATCTGCGTACCCTGGAAGACGCAGAATGCATCCGTCGCCAGCTGATTGCGGACAACCGTCTGGTTGT
TATCGGTGGCGGCTACATCGGTCTGGAGGTTGCTGCTACTGCGATCAAAGCGAACATGCACGTGACTCTG
CTGGACACTGCTGCGCGTGTTCTGGAACGTGTGACTGCTCCGCCGGTGAGCGCATTCTACGAGCATCTGC
ACCGCGAAGCTGGTGTGGACATTCGTACTGGTACTCAGGTTTGCGGCTTTGAAATGTCTACCGATCAGCA
GAAAGTTACTGCGGTTCTGTGCGAAGACGGCACTCGTCTGCCGGCTGATCTGGTTATTGCGGGTATTGGC
CTGATCCCGAACTGCGAACTGGCATCCGCAGCGGGCCTGCAGGTTGACAACGGCATCGTGATCAACGAGC
ACATGCAGACTAGCGATCCGCTGATTATGGCAGTGGGCGATTGTGCGCGTTTCCACTCTCAGCTGTATGA
CCGTTGGGTTCGCATCGAAAGCGTGCCGAACGCGCTGGAACAGGCGCGTAAAATCGCAGCAATCCTGTGC
GGTAAAGTTCCGCGTGACGAGGCGGCTCCGTGGTTTTGGAGCGACCAGTATGAAATCGGCCTGAAAATGG
TGGGCCTGTCCGAAGGTTACGACCGTATCATCGTTCGTGGCTCTCTGGCGCAGCCGGACTTCTCTGTTTT
CTATCTGCAGGGTGATCGCGTTCTGGCAGTTGACACTGTGAACCGTCCGGTGGAATTTAACCAGTCTAAA
CAGATCATTACTGATCGCCTGCCGGTTGAGCCGAACCTGCTGGGTGACGAATCTGTGCCGCTGAAGGAGA
TCATCGCGGCTGCAAAAGCTGAACTGTCTTCTGCGTGAGGATCCGAATTCGAGCTCCGTCGACAAGCTTG
CGGCCGCACTCGAGCACCACCACCACCACCACTGAGATCCGGCTGCTAACAAAGCCCGAAAGGAAGCTGA
GTTGGCTGCTGCCACCGCTGAGCAATAACTAGCATAACCCCTTGGGGCCTCTAAACGGGTCTTGAGGGGT
TTTTTGCTGAAAGGAGGAACTATATCCGGAT
Features (pLannotate 1.2.2; 21 found; start..end, strand, type, name):
     12..467     +  rep_origin     f1 ori (sequence partly withheld): f1 bacteriophage origin of replication; arrow indicates direction of (+) strand synthesis
    494..551     +  promoter       AmpR promoter (fragment): bla
    560..1375    -  CDS            KanR: aminoglycoside phosphotransferase; aph(3')-Ia; confers resistance to kanamycin in bacteria or G418 (Geneticin®) in eukaryotes
   1497..2085    +  rep_origin     ori: high-copy-number ColE1/pMB1/pBR322/pUC origin of replication
   2271..2413    -  misc_feature   bom: basis of mobility region from pBR322
   2515..2706    -  CDS            rop: Rop protein, which maintains plasmids at low copy number; rop
   2723..3103    +  CDS            YPB1_ECOLX: Protein predicted: Swiss-Prot protein existence level 4. From Escherichia coli.
   3175..3466    -  CDS            TcR (fragment): tetracycline efflux protein; tet; confers resistance to tetracycline
   3481..3502    -  protein_bind   CAP binding site: CAP binding activates transcription in the presence of cAMP. E. coli catabolite activator protein
   3515..4597    -  CDS            lacI: lac repressor; lacI; The lac repressor binds to the lac operator to inhibit transcription in E. coli. This inhibition can be relieved by adding lactose or isopropyl-β-D-thiogalactopyranoside (IPTG).
   4598..4675    -  promoter       lacI promoter: lacI
   4683..4962    -  CDS            TcR (fragment): tetracycline efflux protein; tet; confers resistance to tetracycline
   4984..5002    +  promoter       T7 promoter: promoter for bacteriophage T7 RNA polymerase
   5003..5027    +  protein_bind   lac operator: The lac repressor binds to the lac operator to inhibit transcription in E. coli. This inhibition can be relieved by adding lactose or isopropyl-β-D-thiogalactopyranoside (IPTG). lac repressor encoded by lacI
   5042..5064    +  RBS            RBS: efficient ribosome binding site from bacteriophage T7 gene 10 (Olins and Rangwala, 1989)
   5083..5099    +  CDS            capTEV™ (fragment): composite tag for in vivo biotinylation, TEV protease cleavage, and 6xHis tagging
   5110..5127    +  CDS            thrombin site: thrombin recognition and cleavage site
   5131..6396    +  CDS            camA: CAMA_PSEPU - Experimental evidence at protein level: Swiss-Prot protein existence level 1. The oxidation of camphor by cytochrome P450-CAM CamC requires the participation of the flavoprotein, putidaredoxin reductase CamA, and the iron-sulfur protein, putidaredoxin CamB, to mediate the transfer of electrons from NADH to P450 for oxygen activation. From Pseudomonas putida (Arthrobacter siderocapsulatus).
   6446..6463    +  CDS            9xHis (fragment): 9xHis affinity tag
   6473..6522    +  CDS            SET1 (fragment): solubility-enhancement tag derived from T7 phage gene 10B
   6530..6577    +  terminator     T7 terminator: transcription terminator for bacteriophage T7 RNA polymerase
