[The description below was written by a language model from this plasmid's Addgene catalogue record and pLannotate feature annotations shown in this document.]
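Description:
pPdR is a bacterial expression plasmid built on the pET-28b(+) backbone for producing putidaredoxin reductase (PdR, the camA gene product of Pseudomonas putida) in E. coli. The 6,602 bp plasmid replicates from a pBR322-type ColE1 origin accompanied by the bom region and the rop gene. The rop gene keeps copy number low, consistent with the catalogue's low-copy designation. Selection is by kanamycin through the aph(3')-Ia gene, and an f1 origin is also present. Short annotated fragments of a tetracycline resistance gene and an AmpR promoter appear to be sequence-similarity remnants in the backbone rather than functional markers.

The roughly 1.27 kb PdR coding sequence was subcloned from a synthetic gene codon-optimised for E. coli and inserted between the NdeI and BamHI sites, both of which are retained. Transcription is driven by a T7 promoter followed by a lac operator, with a T7 gene 10 ribosome binding site upstream and a T7 terminator downstream. The plasmid-borne lacI gene supplies repressor, so expression requires a host providing T7 RNA polymerase and is induced with IPTG or lactose. The protein carries the backbone's N-terminal His6 tag, separated from PdR by a thrombin cleavage site, which allows metal-affinity purification and optional tag removal. A His-tag sequence is also annotated downstream of the insert, but the record lists only the N-terminal tag, so this backbone element is presumably not translated as part of the product.

PdR is the NADH-dependent flavoprotein that passes electrons to the iron-sulfur protein putidaredoxin, and from there to cytochrome P450cam for camphor oxidation. The associated publication concerns immobilising a bacterial P450 monooxygenase system on a solid support, and this plasmid supplies its reductase component.
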