Addgene plasmid #85083: pPdR
Purpose: Expresses putidaredoxin reductase in E. coli
Depositing lab: Teruyuki Nagamune. Depositing organization: The University of Tokyo. Publication: Immobilization of a Bacterial Cytochrome P450 Monooxygenase System on a Solid Support. Tan CY, Hirakawa H, Suzuki R, Haga T, Iwata F, Nagamune T. Angew Chem Int Ed Engl. 2016 Oct 26. doi: 10.1002/anie.201608033. PubMed 27781345.
Backbone
  Vector backbone: pET-28b(+)
  Backbone manufacturer: Merck Millipore
  Backbone size w/o insert (bp): 5333
  Total vector size (bp): 6602
  Modifications to backbone: N/A
  Vector type: Bacterial Expression
Growth in bacteria
  Bacterial resistance: Kanamycin, 50 μg/mL
  Growth temperature: 37°C
  Growth strain: DH5alpha
  Copy number: Low Copy
Gene/Insert
  Gene/Insert name: Putidaredoxin reductase (alt name: PdR)
  Species: Synthetic; Pseudomonas putida
  Insert size (bp): 1269
  GenBank ID: AAA25758.1
  Promoter: T7 promoter
  Tag / fusion protein: His6 tag (N terminal on backbone)
  Cloning method: Restriction Enzyme; 5′ cloning site NdeI (not destroyed); 3′ cloning site BamHI (not destroyed)
  Sequencing primers: 5′ T7; 3′ T7 Terminal
Terms and licenses: Academic/Nonprofit Terms; Industry Terms: Not Available to Industry
Depositor comments: The PdR gene was subcloned from a synthetic gene whose codons are optimized for E. coli expression.
How to cite: pPdR was a gift from Teruyuki Nagamune (Addgene plasmid # 85083 ; http://n2t.net/addgene:85083 ; RRID:Addgene_85083)
