>Addgene plasmid #85083 | pPdR | addgene partial sequence | sequence record 166992 | T7 5'-TAATACGACTCACTATAGGG-3'
TCTAGAAATAATTTTGTTTAACTTTAAGAAGGAGATATACCATGGGCAGCAGCCATCATCATCATCATCA
CAGCAGCGGCCTGGTGCCGCGCGGCAGCCATATGAACGCAAACGACAACGTGGTGATTGTTGGCACTGGT
CTGGCTGGCGTTGAAGTTGCGTTTGGTCTGCGTGCAAGCGGCTGGGAAGGTAACATCCGCCTGGTGGGTG
ATGCGACTGTTATTCCGCACCACCTGCCGCCGCTGTCTAAAGCGTACCTGGCGGGCAAGGCGACTGCGGA
GTCTCTGTACCTGCGCACTCCGGATGCTTACGCGGCTCAGAACATCCAGCTGCTGGGCGGTACCCAGGTT
ACCGCGATTAACCGTGACCGTCAGCAGGTGATTCTGTCTGATGGCCGTGCACTGGATTATGATCGTCTGG
TGCTGGCAACTGGCGGTCGTCCGCGTCCGCTGCCGGTGGCTAGCGGCGCTGTTGGTAAAGCAAACAACTT
CCGTTATCTGCGTACCCTGGAAGACGCAGAATGCATCCGTCGCCAGCTGATTGCGGACAACCGTCTGGTT
GTTATCGGTGGCGGCTACATCGGTCTGGAGGTTGCTGCTACTGCGATCAAAGCGAACATGCACGTGACTC
TGCTGGACACTGCTGCGCGTGTTCTGGAACGTGTGACTGCTCCGCCGGTGAGCGCATTCTACGAGCATCT
GCACCGCGAAGCTGGTGTGGACATTCGTACTGGTACTCAGGTTTGCGGCTTTGAAATGTCTACCGATCAG
CAGAAAGTTACTGCGGTTCTGTGCGAAGACGGCACTCGTCTGCCGGCTGATCTGGTTATTGCGGGTATTG
GCCTGATCCCGAACTGCGAACTGGCATCCGCAGCGGGCCTGCAGGTTGACAACGGCATCGTGATCAACGA
GCACATGCAGACTAGCGATCCGCTGATTATGGCAGTGGGCGATTGTGCGCGTTTCCACTCTCAGCTGTAT
GACCGTTGGGTTCGCATCGAAAGCGTGCCGAACGCGCTGGAACAGGCGCGTAAAATCG
