>Addgene plasmid #85083 | pPdR | addgene partial sequence | sequence record 166993 | T7term 5'-GCTAGTTATTGCTCAGCGG-3'
CTTCCTTTCGGGCTTTGTTAGCAGCCGGATCTCAGTGGTGGTGGTGGTGGTGCTCGAGTGCGGCCGCAAG
CTTGTCGACGGAGCTCGAATTCGGATCCTCACGCAGAAGACAGTTCAGCTTTTGCAGCCGCGATGATCTC
CTTCAGCGGCACAGATTCGTCACCCAGCAGGTTCGGCTCAACCGGCAGGCGATCAGTAATGATCTGTTTA
GACTGGTTAAATTCCACCGGACGGTTCACAGTGTCAACTGCCAGAACGCGATCACCCTGCAGATAGAAAA
CAGAGAAGTCCGGCTGCGCCAGAGAGCCACGAACGATGATACGGTCGTAACCTTCGGACAGGCCCACCAT
TTTCAGGCCGATTTCATACTGGTCGCTCCAAAACCACGGAGCCGCCTCGTCACGCGGAACTTTACCGCAC
AGGATTGCTGCGATTTTACGCGCCTGTTCCAGCGCGTTCGGCACGCTTTCGATGCGAACCCAACGGTCAT
ACAGCTGAGAGTGGAAACGCGCACAATCGCCCACTGCCATAATCAGCGGATCGCTAGTCTGCATGTGCTC
GTTGATCACGATGCCGTTGTCAACCTGCAGGCCCGCTGCGGATGCCAGTTCGCAGTTCGGGATCAGGCCA
ATACCCGCAATAACCAGATCAGCCGGCAGACGAGTGCCGTCTTCGCACAGAACCGCAGTAACTTTCTGCT
GATCGGTAGACATTTCAAAGCCGCAAACCTGAGTACCAGTACGAATGTCCACACCAGCTTCGCGGTGCAG
ATGCTCGTAGAATGCGCTCACCGGCGGAGCAGTCACACGTTCCAGAACACGCGCAGCAGTGTCCAGCAGA
GTCACGTGCATGTTCGCTTTGATCGCAGTAGCAGCAACCTCCAGACCGATGTAGCCGCCACCGATAACAA
CCAGACGGTTGTCCGCAATCAGCTGGCGACGGATGCATTCTGCGTCTTCCAGGGTACGCAGATAACGGAA
GTTGTTTGCTTTACCAACAGCGCCGCTAGCCACCGGCAGCGGACGCGGACGACCGCCAGTTGCCAGCACC
AGACGATCATAATCCAGTGCACGG
